Addgene plasmid #245980: pBOB-Gpr45-Del2-3xFlag
Purpose: Express 3xFlag C-terminal tagged mouse GPR45-Del2 mutant transiently via transfection or stably via lentivirus-mediated infection in mammalian cells.
Depositing lab: Zhao Zhang. Depositing organization: University of Texas Southwestern Medical Center. Publication: GPR45 modulates Galpha(s) at primary cilia of the paraventricular hypothalamus to control food intake. Xun Y, Jiang Y, Xu B, Tang M, Ludwig S, Nakamura K, Mukhopadhyay S, Liu C, Beutler B, Zhang Z. Science. 2025 Jun 5;388(6751):eadp3989. doi: 10.1126/science.adp3989. Epub 2025 Jun 5. PubMed 40472089.
Backbone
  Vector backbone: pBOB
  Vector type: Mammalian Expression, Lentiviral
Growth in bacteria
  Bacterial resistance: Ampicillin, 100 μg/mL
  Growth temperature: 37°C
  Growth strain: NEB Stable
  Copy number: High Copy
Gene/Insert
  Gene/Insert name: Gpr45
  Species: M. musculus (mouse)
  Insert size (bp): 1080
  Mutation: Del2, deletion of R247-D259
  GenBank ID: NM_053107
  Entrez Gene: Gpr45 (a.k.a. 9230112G11Rik, PSP24-1, PSP24-alpha)
  Tag / fusion protein: 3xFlag (C terminal on insert)
  Cloning method: Restriction Enzyme; 5′ cloning site BamHI (not destroyed); 3′ cloning site XhoI (not destroyed)
  Sequencing primers: 5′ AGCTCGTTTAGTGAACCGTCAGATCG; 3′ TACTCACCCCAACAGCTGGC
Terms and licenses: Academic/Nonprofit Terms; Industry Terms: Not Available to Industry
How to cite: pBOB-Gpr45-Del2-3xFlag was a gift from Zhao Zhang (Addgene plasmid # 245980 ; http://n2t.net/addgene:245980 ; RRID:Addgene_245980)
