[The description below was written by a language model from this plasmid's Addgene catalogue record and pLannotate feature annotations shown in this document.]
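Description:
pBOB-Gpr45-Del2-3xFlag is a roughly 10 kb HIV-1-based lentiviral transfer plasmid, built on the pBOB backbone, that also works as a conventional mammalian expression vector. In bacteria it is maintained through a high-copy ColE1/pUC-type origin and selected with ampicillin (AmpR under its bla promoter). An f1 origin and leftover lac regulatory fragments are also present in the backbone. The viral genome is transcribed from a CMV enhancer/promoter fused to a truncated 5' LTR, an arrangement that generally makes genomic RNA production Tat-independent. It carries the Ψ packaging signal with a gag fragment, the RRE for Rev-dependent nuclear export, and the cPPT/CTS element. Downstream lie a WPRE, which enhances transcript expression, and the 3' LTR region, followed by a bGH polyadenylation signal. Outside the LTRs, an SV40/EM7-driven BleoR cassette is annotated, so it would not be carried into the packaged virus.

The payload sits between BamHI and XhoI sites under an internal CMV enhancer/promoter. It is a 1080 bp mouse Gpr45 coding sequence bearing the Del2 mutation, a deletion of residues R247 to D259, fused at its C terminus to a 3xFLAG epitope for detection or immunoprecipitation. The automated annotation labels this ORF by homology to human GPR45, an orphan receptor, but the catalogue entry specifies the mouse gene. A chimeric intron is annotated just downstream of the tagged ORF. The plasmid is intended to express this GPR45 deletion mutant in mammalian cells, either transiently by transfection or stably by lentiviral infection. The associated publication concerns GPR45 modulation of Gαs at primary cilia in the control of food intake, though the record does not state what function the deleted segment serves.
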