Features (pLannotate 1.2.2; 34 found; start..end, strand, type, name):
     28..80      -  misc_feature   bom (fragment): basis of mobility region from pBR322
    235..614     +  enhancer       CMV enhancer: human cytomegalovirus immediate early enhancer
    615..814     +  promoter       CMV promoter: human cytomegalovirus (CMV) immediate early promoter
    832..1012    +  LTR            5' LTR (truncated): truncated 5' long terminal repeat (LTR) from HIV-1
   1059..1184    +  misc_feature   HIV-1 Ψ: packaging signal of human immunodeficiency virus type 1
   1168..1531    +  CDS            HIV-1 gag (fragment): gag protein from human immunodeficiency virus 1; gag
   1677..1910    +  misc_feature   RRE: The Rev response element (RRE) of HIV-1 allows for Rev-dependent mRNA export from the nucleus to the cytoplasm.
   2287..2387    +  CDS            Rev (fragment): human immunodeficiency virus 1 (HIV-1) Rev protein; rev; enhances nuclear export of unspliced and incompletely spliced viral mRNAs
   2391..2507    +  misc_feature   cPPT/CTS: central polypurine tract and central termination sequence of HIV-1
   2530..2833    +  enhancer       CMV enhancer: human cytomegalovirus immediate early enhancer
   2834..3037    +  promoter       CMV promoter: human cytomegalovirus (CMV) immediate early promoter
   3151..4230    +  CDS            GPR45: GPR45_HUMAN - Experimental evidence at protein level: Swiss-Prot protein existence level 1. Orphan receptor. May play a role in brain function. From Homo sapiens (Human).
   4237..4302    +  CDS            3xFLAG: three tandem FLAG® epitope tags, followed by an enterokinase cleavage site
   4394..4623    +  intron         chimeric intron: chimera between introns from adenovirus and immunoglobulin heavy chain genes
   4687..4797    +  CDS            nef (fragment): NEF_HV1Z2 - Experimental evidence at protein level: Swiss-Prot protein existence level 1. Extracellular Nef protein targets CD4(+) T-lymphocytes for apoptosis by interacting with CXCR4 surface receptors. From Human immunodeficiency virus type 1 group M subtype D (isolate Z2/CDC-Z34) (HIV-1).
   4800..5388    +  misc_feature   WPRE: woodchuck hepatitis virus posttranscriptional regulatory element
   5405..5473    +  CDS            nef (fragment): NEF_HV1Z2 - Experimental evidence at protein level: Swiss-Prot protein existence level 1. Extracellular Nef protein targets CD4(+) T-lymphocytes for apoptosis by interacting with CXCR4 surface receptors. From Human immunodeficiency virus type 1 group M subtype D (isolate Z2/CDC-Z34) (HIV-1).
   5475..5787    +  LTR            5' LTR (fragment): 5' long terminal repeat (LTR) from HIV-1
   5795..5975    +  LTR            5' LTR (truncated): truncated 5' long terminal repeat (LTR) from HIV-1
   6007..6231    +  polyA_signal   bGH poly(A) signal: bovine growth hormone polyadenylation signal
   6235..6256    +  promoter       SV40 promoter (fragment): SV40 enhancer and early promoter
   6277..6705    +  rep_origin     f1 ori (sequence partly withheld): f1 bacteriophage origin of replication; arrow indicates direction of (+) strand synthesis
   6719..7048    +  promoter       SV40 promoter: SV40 enhancer and early promoter
   7096..7143    +  promoter       EM7 promoter: synthetic bacterial promoter&nbsp
   7162..7536    +  CDS            BleoR: antibiotic-binding protein; Sh ble from Streptoalloteichus hindustanus; confers resistance to bleomycin, phleomycin, and Zeocin™
   7546..7671    +  CDS            ble (fragment): BLE_KLEPN - Experimental evidence at protein level: Swiss-Prot protein existence level 1. Binding protein with a strong affinity to the bleomycin family of antibiotics. Binds to CL990; an antimitotic-antibiotic compound. From Klebsiella pneumoniae.
   7666..7787    +  polyA_signal   SV40 poly(A) signal: SV40 polyadenylation signal
   7860..7876    -  protein_bind   lac operator: The lac repressor binds to the lac operator to inhibit transcription in E. coli. This inhibition can be relieved by adding lactose or isopropyl-β-D-thiogalactopyranoside (IPTG). lac repressor encoded by lacI
   7884..7914    -  promoter       lac promoter: promoter for the E. coli lac operon
   7929..7950    -  protein_bind   CAP binding site: CAP binding activates transcription in the presence of cAMP. E. coli catabolite activator protein
   7963..8055    -  CDS            lacI (fragment): lac repressor; lacI; The lac repressor binds to the lac operator to inhibit transcription in E. coli. This inhibition can be relieved by adding lactose or isopropyl-β-D-thiogalactopyranoside (IPTG).
   8238..8826    -  rep_origin     ori: high-copy-number ColE1/pMB1/pBR322/pUC origin of replication
   8997..9857    -  CDS            AmpR: β-lactamase; bla; confers resistance to ampicillin, carbenicillin, and related antibiotics
   9858..9962    -  promoter       AmpR promoter: bla
>Addgene plasmid #245980 | pBOB-Gpr45-Del2-3xFlag | addgene full sequence | sequence record 488693 | Addgene NGS Result
GACGGATCGGGAGATCTCCCGATCCCCTATGGTGCACTCTCAGTACAATCTGCTCTGATGCCGCATAGTT
AAGCCAGTATCTGCTCCCTGCTTGTGTGTTGGAGGTCGCTGAGTAGTGCGCGAGCAAAATTTAAGCTACA
ACAAGGCAAGGCTTGACCGACAATTGCATGAAGAATCTGCTTAGGGTTAGGCGTTTTGCGCTGCTTCGCG
ATGTACGGGCCAGATATACGCGTTGACATTGATTATTGACTAGTTATTAATAGTAATCAATTACGGGGTC
ATTAGTTCATAGCCCATATATGGAGTTCCGCGTTACATAACTTACGGTAAATGGCCCGCCTGGCTGACCG
CCCAACGACCCCCGCCCATTGACGTCAATAATGACGTATGTTCCCATAGTAACGCCAATAGGGACTTTCC
ATTGACGTCAATGGGTGGAGTATTTACGGTAAACTGCCCACTTGGCAGTACATCAAGTGTATCATATGCC
AAGTACGCCCCCTATTGACGTCAATGACGGTAAATGGCCCGCCTGGCATTATGCCCAGTACATGACCTTA
TGGGACTTTCCTACTTGGCAGTACATCTACGTATTAGTCATCGCTATTACCATGGTGATGCGGTTTTGGC
AGTACATCAATGGGCGTGGATAGCGGTTTGACTCACGGGGATTTCCAAGTCTCCACCCCATTGACGTCAA
TGGGAGTTTGTTTTGGCACCAAAATCAACGGGACTTTCCAAAATGTCGTAACAACTCCGCCCCATTGACG
CAAATGGGCGGTAGGCGTGTACGGTGGGAGGTCTATATAAGCAGCGCGTTTTGCCTGTACTGGGTCTCTC
TGGTTAGACCAGATCTGAGCCTGGGAGCTCTCTGGCTAACTAGGGAACCCACTGCTTAAGCCTCAATAAA
GCTTGCCTTGAGTGCTTCAAGTAGTGTGTGCCCGTCTGTTGTGTGACTCTGGTAACTAGAGATCCCTCAG
ACCCTTTTAGTCAGTGTGGAAAATCTCTAGCAGTGGCGCCCGAACAGGGACTTGAAAGCGAAAGGGAAAC
CAGAGGAGCTCTCTCGACGCAGGACTCGGCTTGCTGAAGCGCGCACGGCAAGAGGCGAGGGGCGGCGACT
GGTGAGTACGCCAAAAATTTTGACTAGCGGAGGCTAGAAGGAGAGAGATGGGTGCGAGAGCGTCAGTATT
AAGCGGGGGAGAATTAGATCGCGATGGGAAAAAATTCGGTTAAGGCCAGGGGGAAAGAAAAAATATAAAT
TAAAACATATAGTATGGGCAAGCAGGGAGCTAGAACGATTCGCAGTTAATCCTGGCCTGTTAGAAACATC
AGAAGGCTGTAGACAAATACTGGGACAGCTACAACCATCCCTTCAGACAGGATCAGAAGAACTTAGATCA
TTATATAATACAGTAGCAACCCTCTATTGTGTGCATCAAAGGATAGAGATAAAAGACACCAAGGAAGCTT
TAGACAAGATAGAGGAAGAGCAAAACAAAAGTAAGACCACCGCACAGCAAGCGGCCGCTGATCTTCAGAC
CTGGAGGAGGAGATATGAGGGACAATTGGAGAAGTGAATTATATAAATATAAAGTAGTAAAAATTGAACC
ATTAGGAGTAGCACCCACCAAGGCAAAGAGAAGAGTGGTGCAGAGAGAAAAAAGAGCAGTGGGAATAGGA
GCTTTGTTCCTTGGGTTCTTGGGAGCAGCAGGAAGCACTATGGGCGCAGCGTCAATGACGCTGACGGTAC
AGGCCAGACAATTATTGTCTGGTATAGTGCAGCAGCAGAACAATTTGCTGAGGGCTATTGAGGCGCAACA
GCATCTGTTGCAACTCACAGTCTGGGGCATCAAGCAGCTCCAGGCAAGAATCCTGGCTGTGGAAAGATAC
CTAAAGGATCAACAGCTCCTGGGGATTTGGGGTTGCTCTGGAAAACTCATTTGCACCACTGCTGTGCCTT
GGAATGCTAGTTGGAGTAATAAATCTCTGGAACAGATTTGGAATCACACGACCTGGATGGAGTGGGACAG
AGAAATTAACAATTACACAAGCTTAATACACTCCTTAATTGAAGAATCGCAAAACCAGCAAGAAAAGAAT
GAACAAGAATTATTGGAATTAGATAAATGGGCAAGTTTGTGGAATTGGTTTAACATAACAAATTGGCTGT
GGTATATAAAATTATTCATAATGATAGTAGGAGGCTTGGTAGGTTTAAGAATAGTTTTTGCTGTACTTTC
TATAGTGAATAGAGTTAGGCAGGGATATTCACCATTATCGTTTCAGACCCACCTCCCAACCCCGAGGGGA
CCCGACAGGCCCGAAGGAATAGAAGAAGAAGGTGGAGAGAGAGACAGAGACAGATCCATTCGATTAGTGA
ACGGATCAACTTTTAAAAGAAAAGGGGGGATTGGGGGGTACAGTGCAGGGGAAAGAATAGTAGACATAAT
AGCAACAGACATACAAACTAAAGAATTACAAAAACAAATTACAAAATTCAAAATTTTATCGATAAGCTTG
GGAGTTCCGCGTTACATAACTTACGGTAAATGGCCCGCCTGGCTGACCGCCCAACGACCCCCGCCCATTG
ACGTCAATAATGACGTATGTTCCCATAGTAACGCCAATAGGGACTTTCCATTGACGTCAATGGGTGGAGT
ATTTACGGTAAACTGCCCACTTGGCAGTACATCAAGTGTATCATATGCCAAGTACGCCCCCTATTGACGT
CAATGACGGTAAATGGCCCGCCTGGCATTATGCCCAGTACATGACCTTATGGGACTTTCCTACTTGGCAG
TACATCTACGTATTAGTCATCGCTATTACCATGGTGATGCGGTTTTGGCAGTACATCAATGGGCGTGGAT
AGCGGTTTGACTCACGGGGATTTCCAAGTCTCCACCCCATTGACGTCAATGGGAGTTTGTTTTGGCACCA
AAATCAACGGGACTTTCCAAAATGTCGTAACAACTCCGCCCCATTGACGCAAATGGGCGGTAGGCGTGTA
CGGTGGGAGGTCTATATAAGCAGAGCTCGTTTAGTGAACCGTCAGATCGCCTGGAGACGCCATCCACGCT
GTTTTGACCTCCATAGAAGACACCGACTGAGCTCCTTAAGGTTAACTCTAGAGAATTCGGATCCGCCACC
ATGGCCTGTAACAGCACACCCATGGGGACTTACGAACATCTGCTGCTGAATGTGAGCAACACTTTGGACC
CTGGGGACACCCCACTGTCTGCACCGCTCAGGATCTCGCTGGCAATAATGATGCTGCTGATGATCGTGGT
AGGATTCCTTGGCAACACGGTGGTCTGCATCATCGTGTACCAGAGGCCAGCCATGCGTTCAGCTATCAAC
CTGCTGCTGGCCACCTTGGCCTTCTCCGACATCATGCTGTCTTTATGCTGCATGCCATTCACGGCCATCA
CCCTCATCACTGTTCGCTGGCATTTCGGGGACCACTTTTGTCGGCTTTCAGCTACTCTCTATTGGTTTTT
TGTCCTAGAGGGCGTGGCCATCCTGCTCATCATTAGCGTGGACCGGTTTCTCATCATCGTGCAGCGTCAG
GACAAGCTGAACCCACGCAGGGCTAAGATGATCATCGCGGCCTCCTGGGTGCTGTCTTTCTGCATCTCTG
CGCCCTCCTTCACTGGCTGGACGTTCATGGAGGTGCCTGCTCGAGCCCCACAGTGCGTGCTAGGCTACAC
TGAGTTCCCAGCTGAACGCGCCTATGTAGTGACACTGGTGGTGGCAGTGTTCTTTGCTCCCTTCGGCGTC
ATGTTGTGCTCCTATCTGTGCATCCTCAATACGGTGCGGAAGAACGCTGTCCGTGTGCACAACCAGTCGG
ACAGCCTGGACCTCAGACAGCTGACCGGAGCTGGCCTGCTGAGTTTCAAAACCAAGGCCTTCACCACCAT
CCTCATCCTCTTCGTGGGCTTTTCACTCTGCTGGCTGCCACACTCAGTCTACAGCCTGCTGTCTGCGTTC
AGCCGGCGGTTCTATTACAGCGCCTCCTTCTACACCACCAGCACATGCGTCCTGTGGCTCAGTTACCTCA
AGTCTGTTTTCAACCCCATCGTCTACTGCTGGAGGATCAAGAAATTCCGCGAGGCCTGCATAGAGTTGCT
TCCCCACACTTTCCAAATCCTCCCTAAAGTGCCTGAGCGGATCCAGAGGAAAATCCAGCCAAGCACCATC
TATGTGTGCAACGAAAACCAATCCGCTGTCCTCGAGGACTACAAAGACCATGACGGTGATTATAAAGATC
ATGACATCGACTACAAGGATGACGATGACAAGTAGTGATCGAGCCATGGAAGCTTGATATCTAACTGACT
GAACCGGTGGTACCGAGGAATTAATTCGCTGTCTGCGAGGGCCAGCTGTTGGGGTGAGTACTCCCTCTCA
AAAGCGGGCATGACTTCTGCGCTAAGATTGTCAGTTTCCAAAAACGAGGAGGATTTGATATTCACCTGGC
CCGCGGTGATGCCTTTGAGGGTGGCCGCGTCCATCTGGTCAGAAAAGACAATCTTTTTGTTGTCAAGCTT
GAGGTGTGGCAGGCTTGAGATCTGGCCATACACTTGAGTGACAATGACATCCACTTTGCCTTTCTCTCCA
CAGGTGTCCACTCCCAGGTCCAACTGCAGGTCGAGCATGCATCTAGGGCGGCCAATTCCGCCGATCCTGG
AAAAACATGGAGCAATCACAAGTAGCAATACAGCAGCTACCAATGCTGATTGTGCCTGGCTAGAAGCACA
AGAGGAGGAGGAGGTGGGTTTTCCAGTCACACCTCAGACAATCAACCTCTGGATTACAAAATTTGTGAAA
GATTGACTGGTATTCTTAACTATGTTGCTCCTTTTACGCTATGTGGATACGCTGCTTTAATGCCTTTGTA
TCATGCTATTGCTTCCCGTATGGCTTTCATTTTCTCCTCCTTGTATAAATCCTGGTTGCTGTCTCTTTAT
GAGGAGTTGTGGCCCGTTGTCAGGCAACGTGGCGTGGTGTGCACTGTGTTTGCTGACGCAACCCCCACTG
GTTGGGGCATTGCCACCACCTGTCAGCTCCTTTCCGGGACTTTCGCTTTCCCCCTCCCTATTGCCACGGC
GGAACTCATCGCCGCCTGCCTTGCCCGCTGCTGGACAGGGGCTCGGCTGTTGGGCACTGACAATTCCGTG
GTGTTGTCGGGGAAGCTGACGTCCTTTCCATGGCTGCTCGCCTGTGTTGCCACCTGGATTCTGCGCGGGA
CGTCCTTCTGCTACGTCCCTTCGGCCCTCAATCCAGCGGACCTTCCTTCCCGCGGCCTGCTGCCGGCTCT
GCGGCCTCTTCCGCGTCTTCGCCTTCGCCCTCAGACGAGTCGGATCTCCCTTTGGGCCGCCTCCCCGCCT
GGAATTCGAGCTCGGTACCTTTAAGACCAATGACTTACAAGGCAGCTGTAGATCTTAGCCACTTTTTAAA
AGAAAAGGGGGGACTGGAAGGGCTAATTCACTCCCAACGAAGACAAGATATCCTTGATCTGTGGATCTAC
CACACACAAGGCTACTTCCCTGATTGGCAGAACTACACACCAGGGCCAGGGATCAGATATCCACTGACCT
TTGGATGGTGCTACAAGCTAGTACCAGTTGAGCAAGAGAAGGTAGAAGAAGCCAATGAAGGAGAGAACAC
CCGCTTGTTACACCCTGTGAGCCTGCATGGGATGGATGACCCGGAGAGAGAAGTATTAGAGTGGAGGTTT
GACAGCCGCCTAGCATTTCATCACATGGCCCGAGAGCTGCATCCGGACTGTACTGGGTCTCTCTGGTTAG
ACCAGATCTGAGCCTGGGAGCTCTCTGGCTAACTAGGGAACCCACTGCTTAAGCCTCAATAAAGCTTGCC
TTGAGTGCTTCAAGTAGTGTGTGCCCGTCTGTTGTGTGACTCTGGTAACTAGAGATCCCTCAGACCCTTT
TAGTCAGTGTGGAAAATCTCTAGCAGGGCCGCTTTAAACCCGCTGATCAGCCTCGACTGTGCCTTCTAGT
TGCCAGCCATCTGTTGTTTGCCCCTCCCCCGTGCCTTCCTTGACCCTGGAAGGTGCCACTCCCACTGTCC
TTTCCTAATAAAATGAGGAAATTGCATCGCATTGTCTGAGTAGGTGTCATTCTATTCTGGGGGGTGGGGT
GGGGCAGGACAGCAAGGGGGAGGATTGGGAAGACAATAGCAGGCATGCTGGGGATGCGGTGGGCTCTATG
GCTTCTGAGGCGGAAAGAACCAGCTGGGGCTCTAGGGGGTATCCCC
[124 nt withheld, positions 6277-6400]
C
[91 nt withheld, positions 6402-6492]
A
[49 nt withheld, positions 6494-6542]
CCTTTGACGTTGGAGTCCACGTTCTTT
[37 nt withheld, positions 6570-6606]
ACCCTATCTCGGTCTATTCTTTTGATTTATAAGGGATTTTGCCGATTTCGGCCTATTGGTTAAAAAATGA
GCTGATTTAACAAAAATTTAACGCGAATTAATTCTGTGGAATGTGTGTCAGTTAGGGTGTGGAAAGTCCC
CAGGCTCCCCAGCAGGCAGAAGTATGCAAAGCATGCATCTCAATTAGTCAGCAACCAGGTGTGGAAAGTC
CCCAGGCTCCCCAGCAGGCAGAAGTATGCAAAGCATGCATCTCAATTAGTCAGCAACCATAGTCCCGCCC
CTAACTCCGCCCATCCCGCCCCTAACTCCGCCCAGTTCCGCCCATTCTCCGCCCCATGGCTGACTAATTT
TTTTTATTTATGCAGAGGCCGAGGCCGCCTCTGCCTCTGAGCTATTCCAGAAGTAGTGAGGAGGCTTTTT
TGGAGGCCTAGGCTTTTGCAAAAAGCTCCCGGGAGCTTGTATATCCATTTTCGGATCTGATCAGCACGTG
TTGACAATTAATCATCGGCATAGTATATCGGCATAGTATAATACGACAAGGTGAGGAACTAAACCATGGC
CAAGTTGACCAGTGCCGTTCCGGTGCTCACCGCGCGCGACGTCGCCGGAGCGGTCGAGTTCTGGACCGAC
CGGCTCGGGTTCTCCCGGGACTTCGTGGAGGACGACTTCGCCGGTGTGGTCCGGGACGACGTGACCCTGT
TCATCAGCGCGGTCCAGGACCAGGTGGTGCCGGACAACACCCTGGCCTGGGTGTGGGTGCGCGGCCTGGA
CGAGCTGTACGCCGAGTGGTCGGAGGTCGTGTCCACGAACTTCCGGGACGCCTCCGGGCCGGCCATGACC
GAGATCGGCGAGCAGCCGTGGGGGCGGGAGTTCGCCCTGCGCGACCCGGCCGGCAACTGCGTGCACTTCG
TGGCCGAGGAGCAGGACTGACACGTGCTACGAGATTTCGATTCCACCGCCGCCTTCTATGAAAGGTTGGG
CTTCGGAATCGTTTTCCGGGACGCCGGCTGGATGATCCTCCAGCGCGGGGATCTCATGCTGGAGTTCTTC
GCCCACCCCAACTTGTTTATTGCAGCTTATAATGGTTACAAATAAAGCAATAGCATCACAAATTTCACAA
ATAAAGCATTTTTTTCACTGCATTCTAGTTGTGGTTTGTCCAAACTCATCAATGTATCTTATCATGTCTG
TATACCGTCGACCTCTAGCTAGAGCTTGGCGTAATCATGGTCATAGCTGTTTCCTGTGTGAAATTGTTAT
CCGCTCACAATTCCACACAACATACGAGCCGGAAGCATAAAGTGTAAAGCCTGGGGTGCCTAATGAGTGA
GCTAACTCACATTAATTGCGTTGCGCTCACTGCCCGCTTTCCAGTCGGGAAACCTGTCGTGCCAGCTGCA
TTAATGAATCGGCCAACGCGCGGGGAGAGGCGGTTTGCGTATTGGGCGCTCTTCCGCTTCCTCGCTCACT
GACTCGCTGCGCTCGGTCGTTCGGCTGCGGCGAGCGGTATCAGCTCACTCAAAGGCGGTAATACGGTTAT
CCACAGAATCAGGGGATAACGCAGGAAAGAACATGTGAGCAAAAGGCCAGCAAAAGGCCAGGAACCGTAA
AAAGGCCGCGTTGCTGGCGTTTTTCCATAGGCTCCGCCCCCCTGACGAGCATCACAAAAATCGACGCTCA
AGTCAGAGGTGGCGAAACCCGACAGGACTATAAAGATACCAGGCGTTTCCCCCTGGAAGCTCCCTCGTGC
GCTCTCCTGTTCCGACCCTGCCGCTTACCGGATACCTGTCCGCCTTTCTCCCTTCGGGAAGCGTGGCGCT
TTCTCATAGCTCACGCTGTAGGTATCTCAGTTCGGTGTAGGTCGTTCGCTCCAAGCTGGGCTGTGTGCAC
GAACCCCCCGTTCAGCCCGACCGCTGCGCCTTATCCGGTAACTATCGTCTTGAGTCCAACCCGGTAAGAC
ACGACTTATCGCCACTGGCAGCAGCCACTGGTAACAGGATTAGCAGAGCGAGGTATGTAGGCGGTGCTAC
AGAGTTCTTGAAGTGGTGGCCTAACTACGGCTACACTAGAAGAACAGTATTTGGTATCTGCGCTCTGCTG
AAGCCAGTTACCTTCGGAAAAAGAGTTGGTAGCTCTTGATCCGGCAAACAAACCACCGCTGGTAGCGGTG
GTTTTTTTGTTTGCAAGCAGCAGATTACGCGCAGAAAAAAAGGATCTCAAGAAGATCCTTTGATCTTTTC
TACGGGGTCTGACGCTCAGTGGAACGAAAACTCACGTTAAGGGATTTTGGTCATGAGATTATCAAAAAGG
ATCTTCACCTAGATCCTTTTAAATTAAAAATGAAGTTTTAAATCAATCTAAAGTATATATGAGTAAACTT
GGTCTGACAGTTACCAATGCTTAATCAGTGAGGCACCTATCTCAGCGATCTGTCTATTTCGTTCATCCAT
AGTTGCCTGACTCCCCGTCGTGTAGATAACTACGATACGGGAGGGCTTACCATCTGGCCCCAGTGCTGCA
ATGATACCGCGAGACCCACGCTCACCGGCTCCAGATTTATCAGCAATAAACCAGCCAGCCGGAAGGGCCG
AGCGCAGAAGTGGTCCTGCAACTTTATCCGCCTCCATCCAGTCTATTAATTGTTGCCGGGAAGCTAGAGT
AAGTAGTTCGCCAGTTAATAGTTTGCGCAACGTTGTTGCCATTGCTACAGGCATCGTGGTGTCACGCTCG
TCGTTTGGTATGGCTTCATTCAGCTCCGGTTCCCAACGATCAAGGCGAGTTACATGATCCCCCATGTTGT
GCAAAAAAGCGGTTAGCTCCTTCGGTCCTCCGATCGTTGTCAGAAGTAAGTTGGCCGCAGTGTTATCACT
CATGGTTATGGCAGCACTGCATAATTCTCTTACTGTCATGCCATCCGTAAGATGCTTTTCTGTGACTGGT
GAGTACTCAACCAAGTCATTCTGAGAATAGTGTATGCGGCGACCGAGTTGCTCTTGCCCGGCGTCAATAC
GGGATAATACCGCGCCACATAGCAGAACTTTAAAAGTGCTCATCATTGGAAAACGTTCTTCGGGGCGAAA
ACTCTCAAGGATCTTACCGCTGTTGAGATCCAGTTCGATGTAACCCACTCGTGCACCCAACTGATCTTCA
GCATCTTTTACTTTCACCAGCGTTTCTGGGTGAGCAAAAACAGGAAGGCAAAATGCCGCAAAAAAGGGAA
TAAGGGCGACACGGAAATGTTGAATACTCATACTCTTCCTTTTTCAATATTATTGAAGCATTTATCAGGG
TTATTGTCTCATGAGCGGATACATATTTGAATGTATTTAGAAAAATAAACAAATAGGGGTTCCGCGCACA
TTTCCCCGAAAAGTGCCACCTGACGTC
